Addgene plasmid #232091: pCas9-EcRT-GAL-Hyg
Purpose: Yeast CEN plasmid for galactose-inducible expression of spCas9 and Ec86 reverse transcriptase.
Depositing lab: Jeffrey Lewis. Depositing organization: University of Arkansas. Publication: Improved vectors for retron-mediated CRISPR-Cas9 genome editing in Saccharomyces cerevisiae. Stuecker TN, Hood SE, Molina Pineda J, Lenaduwe S, Winter J, Sadhu MJ, Lewis JA. G3 (Bethesda). 2025 Aug 4:jkaf175. doi: 10.1093/g3journal/jkaf175. PubMed 40758833.
Backbone
  Vector backbone: pAG26 (Addgene Plasmid # 35127)
  Backbone manufacturer: John McCusker
  Vector type: Yeast Expression, CRISPR
  Selectable markers: Hygromycin
Growth in bacteria
  Bacterial resistance: Ampicillin, 100 μg/mL
  Growth temperature: 37°C
  Growth strain: DH5alpha
  Copy number: High Copy
Gene/Insert
  Gene/Insert name: SpCas9 and Ec86 reverse transcriptase
  Species: S. pyogenes (Cas9) and E. coli (Ec86 RT)
  Mutation: Ec86 reverse transcriptase is codon optimized for yeast
  Promoter: GAL1-GAL10
  Cloning method: Ligation Independent Cloning
Resource information
  A portion of this plasmid was derived from a plasmid made by: Hunter Fraser, pZS157 (Addgene Plasmid #114454)
Terms and licenses: Academic/Nonprofit Terms; Industry Terms: Not Available to Industry
Depositor comments: SpCas9 and Ec86 RT were cloned into pAG26 using PfoI (5') and Mph1103I (3') sites (not destroyed during cloning) . Please visit https://doi.org/10.1101/2024.08.06.606807 for bioRxiv preprint.
How to cite: pCas9-EcRT-GAL-Hyg was a gift from Jeffrey Lewis (Addgene plasmid # 232091 ; http://n2t.net/addgene:232091 ; RRID:Addgene_232091)
