[The description below was written by a language model from this plasmid's Addgene catalogue record and pLannotate feature annotations shown in this document.]
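Description:
pCas9-EcRT-GAL-Hyg is an 11.7 kb yeast centromeric shuttle plasmid built on the pAG26 backbone for galactose-inducible co-expression of Streptococcus pyogenes Cas9 and the Escherichia coli Ec86 retron reverse transcriptase in Saccharomyces cerevisiae. In E. coli it is maintained at high copy through a ColE1/pUC-type origin and selected with ampicillin via the bla gene. In yeast, a CEN6/ARS element provides stable, low-copy segregation, and the hphMX6 cassette, which ends in the Ashbya gossypii TEF terminator, confers hygromycin resistance. This drug marker allows use in strains that lack auxotrophic mutations. Backbone remnants include an f1 origin, T3 and T7 promoters, lac regulatory elements and fragments of lacZα, lacI, rop and bom.

The payload is organised around the divergent GAL1,10 promoter, which is regulated by Gal4 and drives transcription in both directions. On one side lies the Cas9 coding sequence followed by the CYC1 terminator. On the other side, in the opposite orientation, is the Ec86 reverse transcriptase, which the record states is codon optimised for yeast. No terminator is annotated downstream of the reverse transcriptase, and the table shows no nuclear localisation signals or epitope tags. The expression cassette was derived in part from an earlier retron-editing plasmid and was inserted into pAG26 by ligation-independent cloning between two restriction sites that remain intact.

The plasmid is intended for retron-mediated CRISPR-Cas9 genome editing, in which the reverse transcriptase converts a retron transcript into single-stranded donor DNA in vivo to repair Cas9-induced breaks. No guide RNA or retron donor cassette is annotated here, so these are presumably supplied from a separate construct.
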