Features (pLannotate 1.2.2; 22 found; start..end, strand, type, name):
     11..115     +  promoter       AmpR promoter: bla
    116..976     +  CDS            AmpR: β-lactamase; bla; confers resistance to ampicillin, carbenicillin, and related antibiotics
   1147..1735    +  rep_origin     ori: high-copy-number ColE1/pMB1/pBR322/pUC origin of replication
   1918..2010    +  CDS            lacI (fragment): lac repressor; lacI; The lac repressor binds to the lac operator to inhibit transcription in E. coli. This inhibition can be relieved by adding lactose or isopropyl-β-D-thiogalactopyranoside (IPTG).
   2023..2044    +  protein_bind   CAP binding site: CAP binding activates transcription in the presence of cAMP. E. coli catabolite activator protein
   2059..2089    +  promoter       lac promoter: promoter for the E. coli lac operon
   2093..2115    +  protein_bind   lac operator (fragment): The lac repressor binds to the lac operator to inhibit transcription in E. coli. This inhibition can be relieved by adding lactose or isopropyl-β-D-thiogalactopyranoside (IPTG). lac repressor encoded by lacI
   2158..2176    +  promoter       T3 promoter: promoter for bacteriophage T3 RNA polymerase
   2304..3879    +  gene           hphMX6: yeast selectable marker conferring hygromycin resistance
   3682..3879    +  terminator     TEF terminator: Ashbya gossypii TEF terminator
   3964..3987    -  misc_feature   MCS (fragment): pBluescript multiple cloning site
   3996..4014    -  promoter       T7 promoter: promoter for bacteriophage T7 RNA polymerase
   4017..4174    +  CDS            lacZα (fragment): LacZα fragment of β-galactosidase; lacZ fragment
   4178..4606    +  rep_origin     f1 ori (sequence partly withheld): f1 bacteriophage origin of replication; arrow indicates direction of (+) strand synthesis
   4634..4685    -  misc_feature   bom (fragment): basis of mobility region from pBR322
   4981..5937    -  CDS            RT86_ECOLX: Protein predicted: Swiss-Prot protein existence level 4. Participates in the synthesis of a msDNA (a branched RNA linked by a 2',5'-phosphodiester linkage to a single-stranded DNA) of unknown function. The retron transcript serves as primer and template to the reaction, and codes for the RT. From Escherichia coli.
   5976..6628    +  promoter       GAL1,10 promoter: GAL1 and GAL10 genes of S. cerevisiae; divergent inducible promoter, regulated by Gal4
   6629..6647    +  misc_feature   MCS (fragment): pBluescript multiple cloning site
   6654..10757   +  CDS            cas9: CAS9_STRP1 - Also known as csn1 From Streptococcus pyogenes serotype M1.
  10852..11041   +  terminator     CYC1 terminator: S. cerevisiae CYC1; transcription terminator for CYC1
  11071..11106   -  CDS            rop (fragment): Rop protein, which maintains plasmids at low copy number; rop
  11174..11677   -  misc_feature   CEN/ARS: S. cerevisiae CEN6 centromere fused to an autonomously replicating sequence
>Addgene plasmid #232091 | pCas9-EcRT-GAL-Hyg | addgene full sequence | sequence record 462304 | Addgene NGS Result
GGGAAATGTGCGCGGAACCCCTATTTGTTTATTTTTCTAAATACATTCAAATATGTATCCGCTCATGAGA
CAATAACCCTGATAAATGCTTCAATAATATTGAAAAAGGAAGAGTATGAGTATTCAACATTTCCGTGTCG
CCCTTATTCCCTTTTTTGCGGCATTTTGCCTTCCTGTTTTTGCTCACCCAGAAACGCTGGTGAAAGTAAA
AGATGCTGAAGATCAGTTGGGTGCACGAGTGGGTTACATCGAACTGGATCTCAACAGCGGTAAGATCCTT
GAGAGTTTTCGCCCCGAAGAACGTTTTCCAATGATGAGCACTTTTAAAGTTCTGCTATGTGGCGCGGTAT
TATCCCGTATTGACGCCGGGCAAGAGCAACTCGGTCGCCGCATACACTATTCTCAGAATGACTTGGTTGA
GTACTCACCAGTCACAGAAAAGCATCTTACGGATGGCATGACAGTAAGAGAATTATGCAGTGCTGCCATA
ACCATGAGTGATAACACTGCGGCCAACTTACTTCTGACAACGATCGGAGGACCGAAGGAGCTAACCGCTT
TTTTGCACAACATGGGGGATCATGTAACTCGCCTTGATCGTTGGGAACCGGAGCTGAATGAAGCCATACC
AAACGACGAGCGTGACACCACGATGCCTGTAGCAATGGCAACAACGTTGCGCAAACTATTAACTGGCGAA
CTACTTACTCTAGCTTCCCGGCAACAATTAATAGACTGGATGGAGGCGGATAAAGTTGCAGGACCACTTC
TGCGCTCGGCCCTTCCGGCTGGCTGGTTTATTGCTGATAAATCTGGAGCCGGTGAGCGTGGGTCTCGCGG
TATCATTGCAGCACTGGGGCCAGATGGTAAGCCCTCCCGTATCGTAGTTATCTACACGACGGGGAGTCAG
GCAACTATGGATGAACGAAATAGACAGATCGCTGAGATAGGTGCCTCACTGATTAAGCATTGGTAACTGT
CAGACCAAGTTTACTCATATATACTTTAGATTGATTTAAAACTTCATTTTTAATTTAAAAGGATCTAGGT
GAAGATCCTTTTTGATAATCTCATGACCAAAATCCCTTAACGTGAGTTTTCGTTCCACTGAGCGTCAGAC
CCCGTAGAAAAGATCAAAGGATCTTCTTGAGATCCTTTTTTTCTGCGCGTAATCTGCTGCTTGCAAACAA
AAAAACCACCGCTACCAGCGGTGGTTTGTTTGCCGGATCAAGAGCTACCAACTCTTTTTCCGAAGGTAAC
TGGCTTCAGCAGAGCGCAGATACCAAATACTGTTCTTCTAGTGTAGCCGTAGTTAGGCCACCACTTCAAG
AACTCTGTAGCACCGCCTACATACCTCGCTCTGCTAATCCTGTTACCAGTGGCTGCTGCCAGTGGCGATA
AGTCGTGTCTTACCGGGTTGGACTCAAGACGATAGTTACCGGATAAGGCGCAGCGGTCGGGCTGAACGGG
GGGTTCGTGCACACAGCCCAGCTTGGAGCGAACGACCTACACCGAACTGAGATACCTACAGCGTGAGCTA
TGAGAAAGCGCCACGCTTCCCGAAGGGAGAAAGGCGGACAGGTATCCGGTAAGCGGCAGGGTCGGAACAG
GAGAGCGCACGAGGGAGCTTCCAGGGGGAAACGCCTGGTATCTTTATAGTCCTGTCGGGTTTCGCCACCT
CTGACTTGAGCGTCGATTTTTGTGATGCTCGTCAGGGGGGCGGAGCCTATGGAAAAACGCCAGCAACGCG
GCCTTTTTACGGTTCCTGGCCTTTTGCTGGCCTTTTGCTCACATGTTCTTTCCTGCGTTATCCCCTGATT
CTGTGGATAACCGTATTACCGCCTTTGAGTGAGCTGATACCGCTCGCCGCAGCCGAACGACCGAGCGCAG
CGAGTCAGTGAGCGAGGAAGCGGAAGAGCGCCCAATACGCAAACCGCCTCTCCCCGCGCGTTGGCCGATT
CATTAATGCAGCTGGCACGACAGGTTTCCCGACTGGAAAGCGGGCAGTGAGCGCAACGCAATTAATGTGA
GTTAGCTCACTCATTAGGCACCCCAGGCTTTACACTTTATGCTTCCGGCTCGTATGTTGTGTGGAATTGT
GAGCGGATAACAATTTCACACAGGAAACAGCTATGACCATGATTACGCCAAGCTCGAAATTAACCCTCAC
TAAAGGGAACAAAAGCTGCTAGAGCGGCCGCCAGCTGAAGCTTCGTACGCTGCAGGTCGACGGATCCCCG
GGTTAATTAAGGCGCGCCAGATCTGTTTAGCTTGCCTCGTCCCCGCCGGGTCACCCGGCCAGCGACATGG
AGGCCCAGAATACCCTCCTTGACAGTCTTGACGTGCGCAGCTCAGGGGCATGATGTGACTGTCGCCCGTA
CATTTAGCCCATACATCCCCATGTATAATCATTTGCATCCATACATTTTGATGGCCGCACGGCGCGAAGC
AAAAATTACGGCTCCTCGCTGCGGACCTGCGAGCAGGGAAACGCTCCCCTCACAGACGCGTTGAATTGTC
CCCACGCCGCGCCCCTGTAGAGAAATATAAAAGGTTAGGATTTGCCACTGAGGTTCTTCTTTCATATACT
TCCTTTTAAAATCTTGCTAGGATACAGTTCTCACATCACATCCGAACATAAACAACCATGGGTAAAAAGC
CTGAACTCACCGCGACGTCTGTCGAGAAGTTTCTGATCGAAAAGTTCGACAGCGTCTCCGACCTGATGCA
GCTCTCGGAGGGCGAAGAATCTCGTGCTTTCAGCTTCGATGTAGGAGGGCGTGGATATGTCCTGCGGGTA
AATAGCTGCGCCGATGGTTTCTACAAAGATCGTTATGTTTATCGGCACTTTGCATCGGCCGCGCTCCCGA
TTCCGGAAGTGCTTGACATTGGGGAATTCAGCGAGAGCCTGACCTATTGCATCTCCCGCCGTGCACAGGG
TGTCACGTTGCAAGACCTGCCTGAAACCGAACTGCCCGCTGTTCTGCAGCCGGTCGCGGAGGCCATGGAT
GCGATCGCTGCGGCCGATCTTAGCCAGACGAGCGGGTTCGGCCCATTCGGACCGCAAGGAATCGGTCAAT
ACACTACATGGCGTGATTTCATATGCGCGATTGCTGATCCCCATGTGTATCACTGGCAAACTGTGATGGA
CGACACCGTCAGTGCGTCCGTCGCGCAGGCTCTCGATGAGCTGATGCTTTGGGCCGAGGACTGCCCCGAA
GTCCGGCACCTCGTGCACGCGGATTTCGGCTCCAACAATGTCCTGACGGACAATGGCCGCATAACAGCGG
TCATTGACTGGAGCGAGGCGATGTTCGGGGATTCCCAATACGAGGTCGCCAACATCTTCTTCTGGAGGCC
GTGGTTGGCTTGTATGGAGCAGCAGACGCGCTACTTCGAGCGGAGGCATCCGGAGCTTGCAGGATCGCCG
CGGCTCCGGGCGTATATGCTCCGCATTGGTCTTGACCAACTCTATCAGAGCTTGGTTGACGGCAATTTCG
ATGATGCAGCTTGGGCGCAGGGTCGATGCGACGCAATCGTCCGATCCGGAGCCGGGACTGTCGGGCGTAC
ACAAATCGCCCGCAGAAGCGCGGCCGTCTGGACCGATGGCTGTGTAGAAGTACTCGCCGATAGTGGAAAC
CGACGCCCCAGCACTCGTCCGAGGGCAAAGGAATAATCAGTACTGACAATAAAAAGATTCTTGTTTTCAA
GAACTTGTCATTTGTATAGTTTTTTTATATTGTAGTTGTTCTATTTTAATCAAATGTTAGCGTGATTTAT
ATTTTTTTTCGCCTCGACATCATCTGCCCAGATGCGAAGTTAAGTGCGCAGAAAGTAATATCATGCGTCA
ATCGTATGTGAATGCTGGTCGCTATACTGCTGTCGATTCGATACTAACGCCGCCATCCAGTGTCGAAAAC
GAGCTCGAATTCATCGATGATATCAGATCCACTAGTGGCCTATGCGGCCGCCACCGCGGTGGAGCTCCAA
TTCGCCCTATAGTGAGTCGTATTACAATTCACTGGCCGTCGTTTTACAACGTCGTGACTGGGAAAACCCT
GGCGTTACCCAACTTAATCGCCTTGCAGCACATCCCCCTTTCGCCAGCTGGCGTAATAGCGAAGAGGCCC
GCACCGATCGCCCTTCCCAACAGTTGCGCAGCCTGAATGGCGAATGG
[124 nt withheld, positions 4178-4301]
C
[91 nt withheld, positions 4303-4393]
A
[49 nt withheld, positions 4395-4443]
CCTTTGACGTTGGAGTCCACGTTCTTT
[37 nt withheld, positions 4471-4507]
ACCCTATCTCGGTCTATTCTTTTGATTTATAAGGGATTTTGCCGATTTCGGCCTATTGGTTAAAAAATGA
GCTGATTTAACAAAAATTTAACGCGAATTTTAACAAAATATTAACGCTTACAATTTCCTGATGCGGTATT
TTCTCCTTACGCATCTGTGCGGTATTTCACACCGCATAGGGTAATAACTGATATAATTAAATTGAAGCTC
TAATTTGTGAGTTTAGTATACATGCATGCGAATTGCATATCTTTCCATAGATTTTCAATTTTTGATGTCT
CCATGGTGGTACAGAGAACTTGTAAACAATTCGGTCCCTACATGTGAGGAAATTCGCTGTGACACTTTTA
TCACTGAACTCCAAATTTAAAAAATAGCATAAAATTCGTTATACAGCAAATCTATGTGTTGCAATTAAGA
ACTAAAAGATATAGAGTGCATATTTTCAAGAAGGATAGTAAGCTGGCAAATCAAGTCTTAGCCTTGTTCA
ATGGGTTCTTACCGTACTTCTTTTCCAACTTAGAGATGTAGGTAATCAATCTTCTGTGGGACTTAGAATC
AACGGACAAGATGAAAGACAACCAACCTCTAACATGTTCGATTTCGGAGGATTTACCGCAGAAAATATGG
TGGATCTTGGCTCTGATTTCTTTGTACTTTTCTCTACCAATACCAACCTTTTCTTGGGAGATAACCAAAC
CGGTAACTTTTCTTTGGGATCTTGGACCAGAAATACAGGTCTTTTTGGAGTTGATGACCAAACCTTCTGA
TGGAATAATGGAGAACAAGAAGTCTCTGGCCTTAACAACTTTCTTCATAGATTGAGCAGACAAGGTCAAG
TCATCAGCGTATCTAGTGTATATCAAACCTCTAGAACCAGCATAACCTTGAATTCTGTAGTCCAACTTGG
AGCAAATCAAGTTAGCCAATTTTGGAGAAGATGGAGCACCTTGTGGCAACAAGTTCTTGTAGCAGCAAAT
CTTGGTCAAAACAGAGGAGATCAATCTGTTGTAACCCAAAGAATGGAAAACACCGAAAACCTTGTTAGCA
GTCAAAGATGGGAAGAAATCTTCCAAGTCGATGTTCAAAATGAAGTTGGCACCAATATGTGGAGTGGCAT
TGTTCAAGATGGATTGGTGCTTTTCAAAACCGATAGAAAATGGGGAGGAGGATAACTTGTCCAAGATGTT
TCTCAAAACCCAACCTTGTAAAGCCTTCAATTCTCTGGATGGTTGGTAGATAGTTCTCATTCTCTTTTCT
GGACCCTTCTTTTCAACAGTGTAGATTCTGTATCTGAAATCGGCGGTGTAGATCAATAATCTCAAGGTTT
CAACAGAAATTCTGGTAGCCTTAGACATATCGTGCAAGTTGTTCATGACTGGCAAACCCAAATTTCTCAA
TCTGAAGGTGTTCAAGTATTCAGCGGACTTGACCTTTCTTTTCTTCTTTGGTGGCATTTATATTGAATTT
TCAAAAATTCTTACTTTTTTTTTGGATGGACGCAAAGAAGTTTAATAATCATATTACATGGCATTACCAC
CATATACATATCCATATCTAATCTTACTTATATGTTGTGGAAATGTAAAGAGCCCCATTATCTTAGCCTA
AAAAAACCTTCTCTTTGGAACTTTCAGTAATACGCTTAACTGCTCATTGCTATATTGAAGTACGGATTAG
AAGCCGCCGAGCGGGCGACAGCCCTCCGACGGAAGACTCTCCTCCGTGCGTCCTCGTCTTCACCGGTCGC
GTTCCTGAAACGCAGATGTGCCTCGCGCCGCACTGCTCCGAACAATAAAGATTCTACAATACTAGCTTTT
ATGGTTATGAAGAGGAAAAATTGGCAGTAACCTGGCCCCACAAACCTTCAAATTAACGAATCAAATTAAC
AACCATAGGATGATAATGCGATTAGTTTTTTAGCCTTATTTCTGGGGTAATTAATCAGCGAAGCGATGAT
TTTTGATCTATTAACAGATATATAAATGGAAAAGCTGCATAACCACTTTAACTAATACTTTCAACATTTT
CAGTTTGTATTACTTCTTATTCAAATGTCATAAAAGTATCAACAAAAAATTGTTAATATACCTCTATACT
TTAACGTCAAGGAGAAAAAACAACTAGTGGATCCCCCGGGAAAAAAATGGACAAGAAGTACTCCATTGGG
CTCGATATCGGCACAAACAGCGTCGGTTGGGCCGTCATTACGGACGAGTACAAGGTGCCGAGCAAAAAAT
TCAAAGTTCTGGGCAATACCGATCGCCACAGCATAAAGAAGAACCTCATTGGCGCCCTCCTGTTCGACTC
CGGGGAGACGGCCGAAGCCACGCGGCTCAAAAGAACAGCACGGCGCAGATATACCCGCAGAAAGAATCGG
ATCTGCTACCTGCAGGAGATCTTTAGTAATGAGATGGCTAAGGTGGATGACTCTTTCTTCCATAGGCTGG
AGGAGTCCTTTTTGGTGGAGGAGGATAAAAAGCACGAGCGCCACCCAATCTTTGGCAATATCGTGGACGA
GGTGGCGTACCATGAAAAGTACCCAACCATATATCATCTGAGGAAGAAGCTTGTAGACAGTACTGATAAG
GCTGACTTGCGGTTGATCTATCTCGCGCTGGCGCATATGATCAAATTTCGGGGACACTTCCTCATCGAGG
GGGACCTGAACCCAGACAACAGCGATGTCGACAAACTCTTTATCCAACTGGTTCAGACTTACAATCAGCT
TTTCGAAGAGAACCCGATCAACGCATCCGGAGTTGACGCCAAAGCAATCCTGAGCGCTAGGCTGTCCAAA
TCCCGGCGGCTCGAAAACCTCATCGCACAGCTCCCTGGGGAGAAGAAGAACGGCCTGTTTGGTAATCTTA
TCGCCCTGTCACTCGGGCTGACCCCCAACTTTAAATCTAACTTCGACCTGGCCGAAGATGCCAAGCTTCA
ACTGAGCAAAGACACCTACGATGATGATCTCGACAATCTGCTGGCCCAGATCGGCGACCAGTACGCAGAC
CTTTTTTTGGCGGCAAAGAACCTGTCAGACGCCATTCTGCTGAGTGATATTCTGCGAGTGAACACGGAGA
TCACCAAAGCTCCGCTGAGCGCTAGTATGATCAAGCGCTATGATGAGCACCACCAAGACTTGACTTTGCT
GAAGGCCCTTGTCAGACAGCAACTGCCTGAGAAGTACAAGGAAATTTTCTTCGATCAGTCTAAAAATGGC
TACGCCGGATACATTGACGGCGGAGCAAGCCAGGAGGAATTTTACAAATTTATTAAGCCCATCTTGGAAA
AAATGGACGGCACCGAGGAGCTGCTGGTAAAGCTTAACAGAGAAGATCTGTTGCGCAAACAGCGCACTTT
CGACAATGGAAGCATCCCCCACCAGATTCACCTGGGCGAACTGCACGCTATCCTCAGGCGGCAAGAGGAT
TTCTACCCCTTTTTGAAAGATAACAGGGAAAAGATTGAGAAAATCCTCACATTTCGGATACCCTACTATG
TAGGCCCCCTCGCCCGGGGAAATTCCAGATTCGCGTGGATGACTCGCAAATCAGAAGAGACCATCACTCC
CTGGAACTTCGAGGAAGTCGTGGATAAGGGGGCCTCTGCCCAGTCCTTCATCGAAAGGATGACTAACTTT
GATAAAAATCTGCCTAACGAAAAGGTGCTTCCTAAACACTCTCTGCTGTACGAGTACTTCACAGTTTATA
ACGAGCTCACCAAGGTCAAATACGTCACAGAAGGGATGAGAAAGCCAGCATTCCTGTCTGGAGAGCAGAA
GAAAGCTATCGTGGACCTCCTCTTCAAGACGAACCGGAAAGTTACCGTGAAACAGCTCAAAGAAGACTAT
TTCAAAAAGATTGAATGTTTCGACTCTGTTGAAATCAGCGGAGTGGAGGATCGCTTCAACGCATCCCTGG
GAACGTATCACGATCTCCTGAAAATCATTAAAGACAAGGACTTCCTGGACAATGAGGAGAACGAGGACAT
TCTTGAGGACATTGTCCTCACCCTTACGTTGTTTGAAGATAGGGAGATGATTGAAGAACGCTTGAAAACT
TACGCTCATCTCTTCGACGACAAAGTCATGAAACAGCTCAAGAGGCGCCGATATACAGGATGGGGGCGGC
TGTCAAGAAAACTGATCAATGGGATCCGAGACAAGCAGAGTGGAAAGACAATCCTGGATTTTCTTAAGTC
CGATGGATTTGCCAACCGGAACTTCATGCAGTTGATCCATGATGACTCTCTCACCTTTAAGGAGGACATC
CAGAAAGCACAAGTTTCTGGCCAGGGGGACAGTCTTCACGAGCACATCGCTAATCTTGCAGGTAGCCCAG
CTATCAAAAAGGGAATACTGCAGACCGTTAAGGTCGTGGATGAACTCGTCAAAGTAATGGGAAGGCATAA
GCCCGAGAATATCGTTATCGAGATGGCCCGAGAGAACCAAACTACCCAGAAGGGACAGAAGAACAGTAGG
GAAAGGATGAAGAGGATTGAAGAGGGTATAAAAGAACTGGGGTCCCAAATCCTTAAGGAACACCCAGTTG
AAAACACCCAGCTTCAGAATGAGAAGCTCTACCTGTACTACCTGCAGAACGGCAGGGACATGTACGTGGA
TCAGGAACTGGACATCAATCGGCTCTCCGACTACGACGTGGATCATATCGTGCCCCAGTCTTTTCTCAAA
GATGATTCTATTGATAATAAAGTGTTGACAAGATCCGATAAAAATAGAGGGAAGAGTGATAACGTCCCCT
CAGAAGAAGTTGTCAAGAAAATGAAAAATTATTGGCGGCAGCTGCTGAACGCCAAACTGATCACACAACG
GAAGTTCGATAATCTGACTAAGGCTGAACGAGGTGGCCTGTCTGAGTTGGATAAAGCCGGCTTCATCAAA
AGGCAGCTTGTTGAGACACGCCAGATCACCAAGCACGTGGCCCAAATTCTCGATTCACGCATGAACACCA
AGTACGATGAAAATGACAAACTGATTCGAGAGGTGAAAGTTATTACTCTGAAGTCTAAGCTGGTCTCAGA
TTTCAGAAAGGACTTTCAGTTTTATAAGGTGAGAGAGATCAACAATTACCACCATGCGCATGATGCCTAC
CTGAATGCAGTGGTAGGCACTGCACTTATCAAAAAATATCCCAAGCTTGAATCTGAATTTGTTTACGGAG
ACTATAAAGTGTACGATGTTAGGAAAATGATCGCAAAGTCTGAGCAGGAAATAGGCAAGGCCACCGCTAA
GTACTTCTTTTACAGCAATATTATGAATTTTTTCAAGACCGAGATTACACTGGCCAATGGAGAGATTCGG
AAGCGACCACTTATCGAAACAAACGGAGAAACAGGAGAAATCGTGTGGGACAAGGGTAGGGATTTCGCGA
CAGTCCGGAAGGTCCTGTCCATGCCGCAGGTGAACATCGTTAAAAAGACCGAAGTACAGACCGGAGGCTT
CTCCAAGGAAAGTATCCTCCCGAAAAGGAACAGCGACAAGCTGATCGCACGCAAAAAAGATTGGGACCCC
AAGAAATACGGCGGATTCGATTCTCCTACAGTCGCTTACAGTGTACTGGTTGTGGCCAAAGTGGAGAAAG
GGAAGTCTAAAAAACTCAAAAGCGTCAAGGAACTGCTGGGCATCACAATCATGGAGCGATCAAGCTTCGA
AAAAAACCCCATCGACTTTCTCGAGGCGAAAGGATATAAAGAGGTCAAAAAAGACCTCATCATTAAGCTT
CCCAAGTACTCTCTCTTTGAGCTTGAAAACGGCCGGAAACGAATGCTCGCTAGTGCGGGCGAGCTGCAGA
AAGGTAACGAGCTGGCACTGCCCTCTAAATACGTTAATTTCTTGTATCTGGCCAGCCACTATGAAAAGCT
CAAAGGGTCTCCCGAAGATAATGAGCAGAAGCAGCTGTTCGTGGAACAACACAAACACTACCTTGATGAG
ATCATCGAGCAAATAAGCGAATTCTCCAAAAGAGTGATCCTCGCCGACGCTAACCTCGATAAGGTGCTTT
CTGCTTACAATAAGCACAGGGATAAGCCCATCAGGGAGCAGGCAGAAAACATTATCCACTTGTTTACTCT
GACCAACTTGGGCGCGCCTGCAGCCTTCAAGTACTTCGACACCACCATAGACAGAAAGCGGTACACCTCT
ACAAAGGAGGTCCTGGACGCCACACTGATTCATCAGTCAATTACGGGGCTCTATGAAACAAGAATCGACC
TCTCTCAGCTCGGTGGAGACAGCAGGGCTGACCCCAAGAAGAAGAGGAAGGTGTGATCTCTTCTCGAGTC
ATGTAATTAGTTATGTCACGCTTACATTCACGCCCTCCCCCCACATCCGCTCTAACCGAAAAGGAAGGAG
TTAGACAACCTGAAGTCTAGGTCCCTATTTATTTTTTTATAGTTATGTTAGTATTAAGAACGTTATTTAT
ATTTCAAATTTTTCTTTTTTTTCTGTACAGACGCGTGTACGCATGTAACATTATACTGAAAACCTTGCTT
GAGAAGGTTTTGGGACGCTCGAAGGCTTTAATTTCATCCGGGAGCTGCATGTGTCAGAGGTTTTCACCGT
CATCACCGAAACGCGCGAGACGAAAGGGCCTCGTGATACGCCTATTTTTATAGGTTAATGTCATGATAAT
AATGGTTTCTTAGACGGATCGCTTGCCTGTAACTTACACGCGCCTCGTATCTTTTAATGATGGAATAATT
TGGGAATTTACTCTGTGTTTATTTATTTTTATGTTTTGTATTTGGATTTTAGAAAGTAAATAAAGAAGGT
AGAAGAGTTACGGAATGAAGAAAAAAAAATAAACAAAGGTTTAAAAAATTTCAACAAAAAGCGTACTTTA
CATATATATTTATTAGACAAGAAAAGCAGATTAAATAGATATACATTCGATTAACGATAAGTAAAATGTA
AAATCACAGGATTTTCGTGTGTGGTCTTCTACACAGACAAGATGAAACAATTCGGCATTAATACCTGAGA
GCAGGAAGAGCAAGATAAAAGGTAGTATTTGTTGGCGATCCCCCTAGAGTCTTTTACATCTTCGGAAAAC
AAAAACTATTTTTTCTTTAATTTCTTTTTTTACTTTCTATTTTTAATTTATATATTTATATTAAAAAATT
TAAATTATAATTATTTTTATAGCACGTGATGAAAAGGACCCAGGTGGCACTTTTCG
